>Addgene plasmid #175234 | FRB-polySH35 | addgene full sequence | sequence record 345294 | Addgene NGS Result
GATAATGTTTTTTGCGCCGACATCATAACGGTTCTGGCAAATATTCTGAAATGAGCTGTTGACAATTAAT
CATCGGCTCGTATAATGTGTGGAATTGTGAGCGGATAACAATTTCACACAGGAAACAGCCAGTCCGTTTA
GGTGTTTTCACGAGCACTTCACCAACAAGGACCATAGATTATGAAAACTGAAGAAGGTAAACTGGTAATC
TGGATTAACGGCGATAAAGGCTATAACGGTCTCGCTGAAGTCGGTAAGAAATTCGAGAAAGATACCGGAA
TTAAAGTCACCGTTGAGCATCCGGATAAACTGGAAGAGAAATTCCCACAGGTTGCGGCAACTGGCGATGG
CCCTGACATTATCTTCTGGGCACACGACCGCTTTGGTGGCTACGCTCAATCTGGCCTGTTGGCTGAAATC
ACCCCGGACAAAGCGTTCCAGGACAAGCTGTATCCGTTTACCTGGGATGCCGTACGTTACAACGGCAAGC
TGATTGCTTACCCGATCGCTGTTGAAGCGTTATCGCTGATTTATAACAAAGATCTGCTGCCGAACCCGCC
AAAAACCTGGGAAGAGATCCCGGCGCTGGATAAAGAACTGAAAGCGAAAGGTAAGAGCGCGCTGATGTTC
AACCTGCAAGAACCGTACTTCACCTGGCCGCTGATTGCTGCTGACGGGGGTTATGCGTTCAAGTATGAAA
ACGGCAAGTACGACATTAAAGACGTGGGCGTGGATAACGCTGGCGCGAAAGCGGGTCTGACCTTCCTGGT
TGACCTGATTAAAAACAAACACATGAATGCAGACACCGATTACTCCATCGCAGAAGCTGCCTTTAATAAA
GGCGAAACAGCGATGACCATCAACGGCCCGTGGGCATGGTCCAACATCGACACCAGCAAAGTGAATTATG
GTGTAACGGTACTGCCGACCTTCAAGGGTCAACCATCCAAACCGTTCGTTGGCGTGCTGAGCGCAGGTAT
TAACGCCGCCAGTCCGAACAAAGAGCTGGCAAAAGAGTTCCTCGAAAACTATCTGCTGACTGATGAAGGT
CTGGAAGCGGTTAATAAAGACAAACCGCTGGGTGCCGTAGCGCTGAAGTCTTACGAGGAAGAGTTGGCGA
AAGATCCACGTATTGCCGCCACCATGGAAAACGCCCAGAAAGGTGAAATCATGCCGAACATCCCGCAGAT
GTCCGCTTTCTGGTATGCCGTGCGTACTGCGGTGATCAACGCCGCCAGCGGTCGTCAGACTGTCGATGAA
GCCCTGAAAGACGCGCAGACTAATTCGAGCTCGAACAACAACAACAATAACAATAACAACAACCTCGGGA
TCGAGGGAAGGATTTCAGAATTTGAAAACCTGTATTTTCAGGGCGAATTCATGCTG
[270 nt withheld, positions 1387-1656]
GTAGACGGCGGATCAGGCGGAAGCGGCGGCAGCGGCGGGTCAAAGGACGCTCAGACTAACTCGTCGTCGA
ATAACAACAATAACAATAACAACAATAATTTGGGTATTGAAGGACGTATCAGCCATATGGACCTCAACAT
GCCCGCTTATGTGAAATTTAACTACATGGCTGAGAGAGAGGATGAATTATCATTGATAAAGGGGACAAAG
GTGATCGTCATGGAGAAAAGCAGTGATGGGTGGTGGCGTGGTAGCTACAATGGACAAGTTGGATGGTTCC
CTTCAAACTATGTAACTGAAGAAGGTGACAGTCCTTTGGCGTCTGGTGCGGGTGGTTCTGAAGGTGGTGG
TTCTGAAGGTGGTACCTCTGGTGCGACCGACCTCAACATGCCCGCTTATGTGAAATTTAACTACATGGCT
GAGAGAGAGGATGAATTATCATTGATAAAGGGGACAAAGGTGATCGTCATGGAGAAAAGCAGTGATGGGT
GGTGGCGTGGTAGCTACAATGGACAAGTTGGATGGTTCCCTTCAAACTATGTAACTGAAGAAGGTGACAG
TCCTTTGGCATCCGGAGCAGGAGGCTCCGAAGGAGGAGGCTCCGAGGGAGGAACATCCGGAGCAACACAT
ATGGACCTCAACATGCCCGCTTATGTGAAATTTAACTACATGGCTGAGAGAGAGGATGAATTATCATTGA
TAAAGGGGACAAAGGTGATCGTCATGGAGAAAAGCAGTGATGGGTGGTGGCGTGGTAGCTACAATGGACA
AGTTGGATGGTTCCCTTCAAACTATGTAACTGAAGAAGGTGACAGTCCTTTGGCGTCTGGTGCGGGTGGT
TCTGAAGGTGGTGGTTCTGAAGGTGGTACCTCTGGTGCGACCGACCTCAACATGCCCGCTTATGTGAAAT
TTAACTACATGGCTGAGAGAGAGGATGAATTATCATTGATAAAGGGGACAAAGGTGATCGTCATGGAGAA
AAGCAGTGATGGGTGGTGGCGTGGTAGCTACAATGGACAAGTTGGATGGTTCCCTTCAAACTATGTAACT
GAAGAAGGTGACAGTCCTTTGGCATCCGGAGCAGGAGGCTCCGAAGGAGGAGGCTCCGAGGGAGGAACAT
CCGGAGCAACAGACCTCAACATGCCCGCTTATGTGAAATTTAACTACATGGCTGAGAGAGAGGATGAATT
ATCATTGATAAAGGGGACAAAGGTGATCGTCATGGAGAAAAGCAGTGATGGGTGGTGGCGTGGTAGCTAC
AATGGACAAGTTGGATGGTTCCCTTCAAACTATGTAACTGAAGAAGGTGACAGTCCTTTGGGAGGCGGAT
CCGAAAACCTGTATTTTCAGGGCCATCATCATCATCATCACTGAAAGCTTGGCACTGGCCGTCGTTTTAC
AACGTCGTGACTGGGAAAACCCTGGCGTTACCCAACTTAATCGCCTTGCAGCACATCCCCCTTTCGCCAG
CTGGCGTAATAGCGAAGAGGCCCGCACCGATCGCCCTTCCCAACAGTTGCGCAGCCTGAATGGCGAATGG
CAGCTTGGCTGTTTTGGCGGATGAGATAAGATTTTCAGCCTGATACAGATTAAATCAGAACGCAGAAGCG
GTCTGATAAAACAGAATTTGCCTGGCGGCAGTAGCGCGGTGGTCCCACCTGACCCCATGCCGAACTCAGA
AGTGAAACGCCGTAGCGCCGATGGTAGTGTGGGGTCTCCCCATGCGAGAGTAGGGAACTGCCAGGCATCA
AATAAAACGAAAGGCTCAGTCGAAAGACTGGGCCTTTCGTTTTATCTGTTGTTTGTCGGTGAACGCTCTC
CTGAGTAGGACAAATCCGCCGGGAGCGGATTTGAACGTTGCGAAGCAACGGCCCGGAGGGTGGCGGGCAG
GACGCCCGCCATAAACTGCCAGGCATCAAATTAAGCAGAAGGCCATCCTGACGGATGGCCTTTTTGCGTT
TCTACAAACTCTTTTGTTTATTTTTCTAAATACATTCAAATATGTATCCGCTCATGAGACAATAACCCTG
ATAAATGCTTCAATAATATTGAAAAAGGAAGAGTATGAGTATTCAACATTTCCGTGTCGCCCTTATTCCC
TTTTTTGCGGCATTTTGCCTTCCTGTTTTTGCTCACCCAGAAACGCTGGTGAAAGTAAAAGATGCTGAAG
ATCAGTTGGGTGCACGAGTGGGTTACATCGAACTGGATCTCAACAGCGGTAAGATCCTTGAGAGTTTTCG
CCCCGAAGAACGTTTCCCAATGATGAGCACTTTTAAAGTTCTGCTATGTGGCGCGGTATTATCCCGTGTT
GACGCCGGGCAAGAGCAACTCGGTCGCCGCATACACTATTCTCAGAATGACTTGGTTGAGTACTCACCAG
TCACAGAAAAGCATCTTACGGATGGCATGACAGTAAGAGAATTATGCAGTGCTGCCATAACCATGAGTGA
TAACACTGCGGCCAACTTACTTCTGACAACGATCGGAGGACCGAAGGAGCTAACCGCTTTTTTGCACAAC
ATGGGGGATCATGTAACTCGCCTTGATCGTTGGGAACCGGAGCTGAATGAAGCCATACCAAACGACGAGC
GTGACACCACGATGCCTGTAGCAATGGCAACAACGTTGCGCAAACTATTAACTGGCGAACTACTTACTCT
AGCTTCCCGGCAACAATTAATAGACTGGATGGAGGCGGATAAAGTTGCAGGACCACTTCTGCGCTCGGCC
CTTCCGGCTGGCTGGTTTATTGCTGATAAATCTGGAGCCGGTGAGCGTGGGTCTCGCGGTATCATTGCAG
CACTGGGGCCAGATGGTAAGCCCTCCCGTATCGTAGTTATCTACACGACGGGGAGTCAGGCAACTATGGA
TGAACGAAATAGACAGATCGCTGAGATAGGTGCCTCACTGATTAAGCATTGGTAACTGTCAGACCAAGTT
TACTCATATATACTTTAGATTGATT
[38 nt withheld, positions 4622-4659]
A
[37 nt withheld, positions 4661-4697]
ATTTTGTTAAAATTCGCGTTAAATTTTTGTTAAATCAGCTCATTTTTTAACCAATAGGCCGAAATCGGCA
AAATCCCTTATAAATCAAAAGAATAGCCCGAGATAGGGT
[37 nt withheld, positions 4807-4843]
AAAGAACGTGGACTCCAACGTCAAAGG
[141 nt withheld, positions 4871-5011]
G
[125 nt withheld, positions 5013-5137]
AAAGGATCTAGGTGAAGATCCTTTTTGATAATCTCATGACCAAAATCCCTTAACGTGAGTTTTCGTTCCA
CTGAGCGTCAGACCCCGTAGAAAAGATCAAAGGATCTTCTTGAGATCCTTTTTTTCTGCGCGTAATCTGC
TGCTTGCAAACAAAAAAACCACCGCTACCAGCGGTGGTTTGTTTGCCGGATCAAGAGCTACCAACTCTTT
TTCCGAAGGTAACTGGCTTCAGCAGAGCGCAGATACCAAATACTGTCCTTCTAGTGTAGCCGTAGTTAGG
CCACCACTTCAAGAACTCTGTAGCACCGCCTACATACCTCGCTCTGCTAATCCTGTTACCAGTGGCTGCT
GCCAGTGGCGATAAGTCGTGTCTTACCGGGTTGGACTCAAGACGATAGTTACCGGATAAGGCGCAGCGGT
CGGGCTGAACGGGGGGTTCGTGCACACAGCCCAGCTTGGAGCGAACGACCTACACCGAACTGAGATACCT
ACAGCGTGAGCTATGAGAAAGCGCCACGCTTCCCGAAGGGAGAAAGGCGGACAGGTATCCGGTAAGCGGC
AGGGTCGGAACAGGAGAGCGCACGAGGGAGCTTCCAGGGGGAAACGCCTGGTATCTTTATAGTCCTGTCG
GGTTTCGCCACCTCTGACTTGAGCGTCGATTTTTGTGATGCTCGTCAGGGGGGCGGAGCCTATGGAAAAA
CGCCAGCAACGCGGCCTTTTTACGGTTCCTGGCCTTTTGCTGGCCTTTTGCTCACATGTTCTTTCCTGCG
TTATCCCCTGATTCTGTGGATAACCGTATTACCGCCTTTGAGTGAGCTGATACCGCTCGCCGCAGCCGAA
CGACCGAGCGCAGCGAGTCAGTGAGCGAGGAAGCGGAAGAGCGCCTGATGCGGTATTTTCTCCTTACGCA
TCTGTGCGGTATTTCACACCGCATGTGGTGCACTCTCAGTACACCGCATGTGGTGCACTCTCAGTACAAT
CTGCTCTGATGCCGCATAGTTAAGCCAGTATACACTCCGCTATCGCTACGTGACTGGGTCATGGCTGCGC
CCCGACACCCGCCAACACCCGCTGACGCGCCCTGACGGGCTTGTCTGCTCCCGGCATCCGCTTACAGACA
AGCTGTGACCGTCTCCGGGAGCTGCATGTGTCAGAGGTTTTCACCGTCATCACCGAAACGCGCGAGGCAG
CTGCGGTAAAGCTCATCAGCGTGGTCGTGCAGCGATTCACAGATGTCTGCCTGTTCATCCGCGTCCAGCT
CGTTGAGTTTCTCCAGAAGCGTTAATGTCTGGCTTCTGATAAAGCGGGCCATGTTAAGGGCGGTTTTTTC
CTGTTTGGTCACTGATGCCTCCGTGTAAGGGGGATTTCTGTTCATGGGGGTAATGATACCGATGAAACGA
GAGAGGATGCTCACGATACGGGTTACTGATGATGAACATGCCCGGTTACTGGAACGTTGTGAGGGTAAAC
AACTGGCGGTATGGATGCGGCGGGACCAGAGAAAAATCACTCAGGGTCAATGCCAGCGCTTCGTTAATAC
AGATGTAGGTGTTCCACAGGGTAGCCAGCAGCATCCTGCGATGCAGATCCGGAACATAATGGTGCAGGGC
GCTGACTTCCGCGTTTCCAGACTTTACGAAACACGGAAACCGAAGACCATTCATGTTGTTGCTCAGGTCG
CAGACGTTTTGCAGCAGCAGTCGCTTCACGTTCGCTCGCGTATCGGTGATTCATTCTGCTAACCAGTAAG
GCAACCCCGCCAGCCTAGCCGGGTCCTCAACGACAGGAGCACGATCATGCGCACCCGTGGCCAGGACCCA
ACGCTGCCCGAAATTCCGACACCATCGAATGGTGCAAAACCTTTCGCGGTATGGCATGATAGCGCCCGGA
AGAGAGTCAATTCAGGGTGGTGAATGTGAAACCAGTAACGTTATACGATGTCGCAGAGTATGCCGGTGTC
TCTTATCAGACCGTTTCCCGCGTGGTGAACCAGGCCAGCCACGTTTCTGCGAAAACGCGGGAAAAAGTGG
AAGCGGCGATGGCGGAGCTGAATTACATTCCCAACCGCGTGGCACAACAACTGGCGGGCAAACAGTCGTT
GCTGATTGGCGTTGCCACCTCCAGTCTGGCCCTGCACGCGCCGTCGCAAATTGTCGCGGCGATTAAATCT
CGCGCCGATCAACTGGGTGCCAGCGTGGTGGTGTCGATGGTAGAACGAAGCGGCGTCGAAGCCTGTAAAG
CGGCGGTGCACAATCTTCTCGCGCAACGCGTCAGTGGGCTGATCATTAACTATCCGCTGGATGACCAGGA
TGCCATTGCTGTGGAAGCTGCCTGCACTAATGTTCCGGCGTTATTTCTTGATGTCTCTGACCAGACACCC
ATCAACAGTATTATTTTCTCCCATGAAGACGGTACGCGACTGGGCGTGGAGCATCTGGTCGCATTGGGTC
ACCAGCAAATCGCGCTGTTAGCGGGCCCATTAAGTTCTGTCTCGGCGCGTCTGCGTCTGGCTGGCTGGCA
TAAATATCTCACTCGCAATCAAATTCAGCCGATAGCGGAACGGGAAGGCGACTGGAGTGCCATGTCCGGT
TTTCAACAAACCATGCAAATGCTGAATGAGGGCATCGTTCCCACTGCGATGCTGGTTGCCAACGATCAGA
TGGCGCTGGGCGCAATGCGCGCCATTACCGAGTCCGGGCTGCGCGTTGGTGCGGATATCTCGGTAGTGGG
ATACGACGATACCGAAGACAGCTCATGTTATATCCCGCCGTTAACCACCATCAAACAGGATTTTCGCCTG
CTGGGGCAAACCAGCGTGGACCGCTTGCTGCAACTCTCTCAGGGCCAGGCGGTGAAGGGCAATCAGCTGT
TGCCCGTCTCACTGGTGAAAAGAAAAACCACCCTGGCGCCCAATACGCAAACCGCCTCTCCCCGCGCGTT
GGCCGATTCATTAATGCAGCTGGCACGACAGGTTTCCCGACTGGAAAGCGGGCAGTGAGCGCAACGCAAT
TAATGTAAGTTAGCTCACTCATTAGGCACAATTCTCATGTTTGACAGCTTATCATCGACTGCACGGTGCA
CCAATGCTTCTGGCGTCAGGCAGCCATCGGAAGCTGTGGTATGGCTGTGCAGGTCGTAAATCACTGCATA
ATTCGTGTCGCTCAAGGCGCACTCCCGTTCTG
Features (pLannotate 1.2.2; 25 found; start..end, strand, type, name):
     59..87      +  promoter       tac promoter: strong E. coli promoter; hybrid between the trp and lac UV5 promoters
     95..111     +  protein_bind   lac operator: The lac repressor binds to the lac operator to inhibit transcription in E. coli. This inhibition can be relieved by adding lactose or isopropyl-β-D-thiogalactopyranoside (IPTG). lac repressor encoded by lacI
    181..1281    +  CDS            MBP: maltose binding protein from E. coli; malE (mutated); This version of the gene does not encode a signal sequence, so MBP will remain in the cytosol.
   1354..1374    +  CDS            TEV site: tobacco etch virus (TEV) protease recognition and cleavage site
   1387..1656    +  CDS            MTOR (fragment) (sequence withheld): MTOR_HUMAN - Also known as FRAP, FRAP1, FRAP2, RAFT1, RAPT1. Experimental evidence at protein level: Swiss-Prot protein existence level 1. Serine/threonine protein kinase which is a central regulator of cellular metabolism, growth and survival in response to hormones, growth factors, nutrients, energy and stress signals (PubMed:12087098, PubMed:12150925, PubMed:12150926, PubMed:12231510, PubMed:12718876, PubMed:14651849, PubMed:15268862, PubMed:15467718, PubMed:15545625, PubMed:15718470, PubMed:18497260, PubMed:18762023, PubMed:18925875, PubMed:20516213, PubMed:20537536, PubMed:21659604, PubMe
   2563..2709    +  CDS            Arhgef7 (fragment): ARHG7_RAT - Also known as Pak3bp, Pixb. Experimental evidence at protein level: Swiss-Prot protein existence level 1. Acts as a RAC1 guanine nucleotide exchange factor (GEF) and can induce membrane ruffling. Functions in cell migration, attachment and cell spreading. Promotes targeting of RAC1 to focal adhesions. May function as a positive regulator of apoptosis. Downstream of NMDA receptors and CaMKK-CaMK1 signaling cascade, promotes the formation of spines and synapses in hippocampal neurons (By similarity). From Rattus norvegicus (Rat).
   2812..2958    +  CDS            Arhgef7 (fragment): ARHG7_RAT - Also known as Pak3bp, Pixb. Experimental evidence at protein level: Swiss-Prot protein existence level 1. Acts as a RAC1 guanine nucleotide exchange factor (GEF) and can induce membrane ruffling. Functions in cell migration, attachment and cell spreading. Promotes targeting of RAC1 to focal adhesions. May function as a positive regulator of apoptosis. Downstream of NMDA receptors and CaMKK-CaMK1 signaling cascade, promotes the formation of spines and synapses in hippocampal neurons (By similarity). From Rattus norvegicus (Rat).
   2989..3009    +  CDS            TEV site: tobacco etch virus (TEV) protease recognition and cleavage site
   3010..3026    +  CDS            capTEV™ (fragment): composite tag for in vivo biotinylation, TEV protease cleavage, and 6xHis tagging
   3039..3193    +  CDS            lacZα (fragment): LacZα fragment of β-galactosidase; lacZ fragment
   3286..3401    +  ncRNA          5S rRNA: Accession: RF00001 - 5S ribosomal RNA
   3405..3491    +  terminator     rrnB T1 terminator: Escherichia coli rrnB; transcription terminator T1 from the E. coli rrnB gene
   3583..3610    +  terminator     rrnB T2 terminator: transcription terminator T2 from the E. coli rrnB gene
   3629..3720    +  promoter       AmpR promoter: bla
   3721..4581    +  CDS            AmpR: β-lactamase; bla; confers resistance to ampicillin, carbenicillin, and related antibiotics
   4623..5136    -  rep_origin     M13 ori (sequence partly withheld): M13 bacteriophage origin of replication; arrow indicates direction of (+) strand synthesis
   5247..5835    +  rep_origin     ori: high-copy-number ColE1/pMB1/pBR322/pUC origin of replication
   6021..6090    -  misc_feature   bom (fragment): basis of mobility region from pBR322
   6088..6186    -  misc_feature   bom (fragment): basis of mobility region from pBR322
   6288..6479    -  CDS            rop: Rop protein, which maintains plasmids at low copy number; rop
   6496..6876    +  CDS            YPB1_ECOLX: Protein predicted: Swiss-Prot protein existence level 4. From Escherichia coli.
   6975..7052    +  promoter       lacIq promoter: lacI (mutant); In the lacIq allele, a single base change in the promoter boosts expression of the lacI gene about 10-fold.
   7053..8135    +  CDS            lacI: lac repressor; lacI; The lac repressor binds to the lac operator to inhibit transcription in E. coli. This inhibition can be relieved by adding lactose or isopropyl-β-D-thiogalactopyranoside (IPTG).
   8148..8169    +  protein_bind   CAP binding site: CAP binding activates transcription in the presence of cAMP. E. coli catabolite activator protein
   8188..8205    +  promoter       tet promoter (fragment): E. coli promoter for tetracycline efflux protein gene
