[The description below was written by a language model from this plasmid's Addgene catalogue record and pLannotate feature annotations shown in this document.]
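Description:
FRB-polySH35 is a bacterial expression plasmid built on a lab-made backbone called MTTH, whose annotated layout resembles a pMAL-type vector. It is maintained in E. coli under ampicillin selection (AmpR/β-lactamase) and replicates from a ColE1/pMB1-family origin. The rop gene and pBR322 bom region are also present, consistent with the catalogue's low-copy designation. An M13 phage origin is also annotated. Expression is driven by the hybrid tac promoter with a downstream lac operator. The plasmid carries its own lacI under the lacIq promoter, so transcription is repressed until induced with IPTG, and the rrnB T1 and T2 terminators close the transcription unit.

The open reading frame begins with cytosolic maltose-binding protein (no signal sequence), followed by a TEV protease site and a fragment of human MTOR that corresponds to the FRB (FKBP–rapamycin binding) domain. Downstream lies the catalogued insert, derived from human NCK1 and described by the construct name as a repeated SH3-domain array. The automated annotation labels only two segments of this region, as fragments resembling rat Arhgef7, which most likely reflects SH3-domain similarity rather than the true source. The stretch between FRB and these hits is left unannotated. A second TEV site and a fragment of a composite tag that includes a 6xHis element follow, so both ends of the fusion appear to carry protease-removable purification handles. A residual lacZα fragment sits beyond this.

According to the record, the purified protein is mixed with a polyPRM partner to form phase-separated condensates. Its FRB module allows FKBP-fused proteins to be recruited when rapamycin is added.
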