Addgene plasmid #175234: FRB-polySH35
Purpose: Bacterial expression and purification, mixed with polyPRM to form condensates, can bind FKBP in the presence of rapamycin
Depositing lab: Michael Rosen. Depositing organization: University of Texas Southwestern Medical Center. Publication: Mechanistic dissection of increased enzymatic rate in a phase-separated compartment. Peeples W, Rosen MK. Nat Chem Biol. 2021 Jun;17(6):693-702. doi: 10.1038/s41589-021-00801-x. Epub 2021 May 25. PubMed 34035521.
Backbone
  Vector backbone: MTTH
  Backbone manufacturer: lab reagent
  Backbone size w/o insert (bp): 5300
  Vector type: Bacterial Expression
Growth in bacteria
  Bacterial resistance: Ampicillin, 100 μg/mL
  Growth temperature: 37°C
  Growth strain: DH5alpha
  Copy number: Low Copy
Gene/Insert
  Gene/Insert name: NCK1
  Species: H. sapiens (human)
  Insert size (bp): 1635
  Entrez Gene: NCK1 (a.k.a. NCK, NCKalpha, nck-1)
  Promoter: tac
  Cloning method: Restriction Enzyme; 5′ cloning site EcoRI (not destroyed); 3′ cloning site BamHI (not destroyed)
  Sequencing primers: 5′ GGTCGTCAGACTGTCGATGAAGCC; 3′ CGCCAGGGTTTTCCCAGTCACGAC
Terms and licenses: Academic/Nonprofit Terms; Industry Terms: Not Available to Industry
How to cite: FRB-polySH35 was a gift from Michael Rosen (Addgene plasmid # 175234 ; http://n2t.net/addgene:175234 ; RRID:Addgene_175234)
